>Addgene plasmid #114950 | AT2G28960 M12_pECIA2 | addgene full sequence | sequence record 296610 | Addgene NGS Result
GTAAAACGACGGCCAGTGAATTAATTCGTTGCAGGACAGGATGTGGTGCCCGATGTGACTAGCTCTTTGC
TGCAGGCCGTCCTATCCTCTGGTTCCGATAAGAGACCCAGAACTCCGGCCCCCCACCGCCCACCGCCACC
CCCATACATATGTGGTACGCAAGTAAGAGTGCCTGCGCATGCCCCATGTGCCCCACCAAGAGCTTTGCAT
CCCATACAAGTCCCCAAAGTGGAGAACCGAACCAATTCTTCGCGGGCAGAACAAAAGCTTCTGCACACGT
CTCCACTCGAATTTGGAGCCGGCCGGCGTGTGCAAAAGAGGTGAATCGAACGAAAGACCCGTGTGTAAAG
CCGCGTTTCCAAAATGTATAAAACCGAGAGCATCTGGCCAATGTGCATCAGTTGTGGTCAGCAGCAAAAT
CAAGTGAATCATCTCAGTGCAACTAAAGGGGGGATCCGATCTCAATATGAAGTTATGCATATTACTGGCC
GTCGTGGCCTTTGTTGGCCTCTCGCTCGGGCAACGAGGATTCATCAGTTTGGATTGCGGTTTACCCGTTA
ATGAGTCTCCTTATACCGACCCACGAACCGGATTAACATTCTCATCTGATGCTGATTTTATTTTAAGTGG
TTTACGTGGTGAAGCTGGGGATGATAACACATATATCTACAGGCAGTACAAGGATTTGAGATATTTTCCC
GATGGAATACGAAACTGCTATAATCTGAAAGTAGAGCAAGGCATCAACTATTTGATAAGAGCAGGGTTCG
GATATGGAAATTATGATGGTCTTAATGTATATCCCAAATTTGATTTACATGTTGGGCCTAACATGTGGAT
TGCGGTTGATTTGGAATTCGGAAAAGATCGTGAGATCATTTACATGACAACGTCGAACTTATTGCAGATT
TGTCTTGTCAAAACAGGATCAACTATACCAATGATATCAACCTTGGAACTACGGCCACTAAGAAATGATT
CATATTTGACTCAATTCGGTCCCTTAGACCTCATCTACCGGCGGGCCTATAGTAGCAATTCTACCGGTTT
TATACGGTATCCTGATGATATTTTTGATCGCAAATGGGACCGATATAATGAATTTGAAACGGATGTGAAC
ACCACCCTCAACGTGAGATCCTCGAGTCCCTTTCAAGTACCAGAAGCTGTAAGTAGGATGGGAATCACGC
CCGAAAATGCCAGCTTGCCATTGAGATTTTACGTGTCTCTAGATGACGACAGTGACAAGGTTAACGTGTA
CTTTCACTTTGCCGAAATCCAAGCTTTGAGGGGCAATGAGACTAGAGAATTCGACATTGAATTGGAAGAA
GATATTATTCAGTCAGCATATAGTCCTACGATGTTACAATCAGATACCAAATATAACCTATCACCTCACA
AATGTAGCTCCGGGTTGTGCTACTTGAAACTCGTTAGAACTCCAAGGTCAACTCTTCCACCGCTGATTAG
TGCTATTGAGGCTTTCAAGGTTGTGGACTTTCCATACGCTGAAACAAATCCAAATGACGTCGCTGCTATG
AAGGATATCGAAGCATTTTATGGATTGAAGATGATTAGTTGGCAAGGAGATCCTTGTGTCCCTGAACTAT
TAAAGTGGGAAGATCTAAAATGCAGCTACACAAATAAGTCTACTCCTCCAAGAATTATTTCTTTAGATTT
GTCATCACGAGGGTTAAAAGGGGTCATTGCGCCTGCCTTCCAAAATTTGACCGAGCTTCGAAAACTAGAC
TTGTCAAATAATAGTTTTACTGGAGGAGTGCCCGAGTTTCTAGCCAGCATGAAGTCATTATCGATCATAA
ATTTAAATTGGAATGACCTTACGGGTCCTCTTCCTAAATTGCTTCTTGATAGAGAAAAGAATGGGCTTAA
GCTAACGATCCAAGGAAACCCAAAGTTGTGTAACGATGCGTCATGCAAAAATAATAACAATCAACTGGAG
GTGCTGTTCCAGGGACCAGGGAGCGACAAAACTCACACATGCCCACCGTGCCCAGCACCTGAACTCCTGG
GGGGACCGTCAGTCTTCCTCTTCCCCCCAAAACCCAAGGACACCCTCATGATCTCCCGGACCCCTGAGGT
CACATGCGTGGTGGTGGACGTGAGCCACGAAGACCCTGAGGTCAAGTTCAACTGGTACGTGGACGGCGTG
GAGGTGCATAATGCCAAGACAAAGCCGCGGGAGGAGCAGTACAACAGCACGTACCGTGTGGTCAGCGTCC
TCACCGTCCTGCACCAGGACTGGCTGAATGGCAAGGAGTACAAGTGCAAGGTCTCCAACAAAGCCCTCCC
AGCCCCCATCGAGAAAACCATCTCCAAAGCCAAAGGGCAGCCCCGAGAACCACAGGTGTACACCCTGCCC
CCATCCCGGGAGGAGATGACCAAGAACCAGGTCAGCCTGACCTGCCTGGTCAAAGGCTTCTATCCCAGCG
ACATCGCCGTGGAGTGGGAGAGCAATGGGCAGCCGGAGAACAACTACAAGACCACGCCTCCCGTGCTGGA
CTCCGACGGCTCCTTCTTCCTCTACAGCAAGCTCACCGTGGACAAGAGCAGGTGGCAGCAGGGGAACGTC
TTCTCATGCTCCGTGATGCATGAGGGTCTGCACAACCACTACACGCAGAAGAGCCTCTCCCTGTCTCCGG
GTAAATCTAGAGGGCCCTTCGAAGGTAAGCCTATCCCTAACCCTCTCCTCGGTCTCGATTCTACGCGTAC
CGGTCATCATCACCATCACCATTGAGTTTAAACCCGCTGATCAGCCTCGACTGTGCCTTCTAAGGCCTGA
GCTCGCTGATCAGCCTCGATCGAGGATCCAGACATGATAAGATACATTGATGAGTTTGGACAAACCACAA
CTAGAATGCAGTGAAAAAAATGCTTTATTTGTGAAATTTGTGATGCTATTGCTTTATTTGTAACCATTAT
AAGCTGCAATAAACAAGTTAACAACAACAATTGCATTCATTTTATGTTTCAGGTTCAGGGGGAGGTGTGG
GAGGTTTTTTAAAGCAAGTAAAACCTCTACAAATGTGGTATGGCTGATTATGATCAGTCGACCTGCAGGC
ATGCAAGCTTGGCGTAATCATGGTCATAGCTGTTTCCTGTGTGAAATTGTTATCCGCTCACAATTCCACA
CAACATACGAGCCGGAAGCATAAAGTGTAAAGCCTGGGGTGCCTAATGAGTGAGCTAACTCACATTAATT
GCGTTGCGCTCACTGCCCGCTTTCCAGTCGGGAAACCTGTCGTGCCAGCTGCATTAATGAATCGGCCAAC
GCGCGGGGAGAGGCGGTTTGCGTATTGGGCGCTCTTCCGCTTCCTCGCTCACTGACTCGCTGCGCTCGGT
CGTTCGGCTGCGGCGAGCGGTATCAGCTCACTCAAAGGCGGTAATACGGTTATCCACAGAATCAGGGGAT
AACGCAGGAAAGAACATGTGAGCAAAAGGCCAGCAAAAGGCCAGGAACCGTAAAAAGGCCGCGTTGCTGG
CGTTTTTCCATAGGCTCCGCCCCCCTGACGAGCATCACAAAAATCGACGCTCAAGTCAGAGGTGGCGAAA
CCCGACAGGACTATAAAGATACCAGGCGTTTCCCCCTGGAAGCTCCCTCGTGCGCTCTCCTGTTCCGACC
CTGCCGCTTACCGGATACCTGTCCGCCTTTCTCCCTTCGGGAAGCGTGGCGCTTTCTCATAGCTCACGCT
GTAGGTATCTCAGTTCGGTGTAGGTCGTTCGCTCCAAGCTGGGCTGTGTGCACGAACCCCCCGTTCAGCC
CGACCGCTGCGCCTTATCCGGTAACTATCGTCTTGAGTCCAACCCGGTAAGACACGACTTATCGCCACTG
GCAGCAGCCACTGGTAACAGGATTAGCAGAGCGAGGTATGTAGGCGGTGCTACAGAGTTCTTGAAGTGGT
GGCCTAACTACGGCTACACTAGAAGAACAGTATTTGGTATCTGCGCTCTGCTGAAGCCAGTTACCTTCGG
AAAAAGAGTTGGTAGCTCTTGATCCGGCAAACAAACCACCGCTGGTAGCGGTGGTTTTTTTGTTTGCAAG
CAGCAGATTACGCGCAGAAAAAAAGGATCTCAAGAAGATCCTTTGATCTTTTCTACGGGGTCTGACGCTC
AGTGGAACGAAAACTCACGTTAAGGGATTTTGGTCATGAGATTATCAAAAAGGATCTTCACCTAGATCCT
TTTAAATTAAAAATGAAGTTTTAAATCAATCTAAAGTATATATGAGTAAACTTGGTCTGACAGTTACCAA
TGCTTAATCAGTGAGGCACCTATCTCAGCGATCTGTCTATTTCGTTCATCCATAGTTGCCTGACTCCCCG
TCGTGTAGATAACTACGATACGGGAGGGCTTACCATCTGGCCCCAGTGCTGCAATGATACCGCGAGACCC
ACGCTCACCGGCTCCAGATTTATCAGCAATAAACCAGCCAGCCGGAAGGGCCGAGCGCAGAAGTGGTCCT
GCAACTTTATCCGCCTCCATCCAGTCTATTAATTGTTGCCGGGAAGCTAGAGTAAGTAGTTCGCCAGTTA
ATAGTTTGCGCAACGTTGTTGCCATTGCTACAGGCATCGTGGTGTCACGCTCGTCGTTTGGTATGGCTTC
ATTCAGCTCCGGTTCCCAACGATCAAGGCGAGTTACATGATCCCCCATGTTGTGCAAAAAAGCGGTTAGC
TCCTTCGGTCCTCCGATCGTTGTCAGAAGTAAGTTGGCCGCAGTGTTATCACTCATGGTTATGGCAGCAC
TGCATAATTCTCTTACTGTCATGCCATCCGTAAGATGCTTTTCTGTGACTGGTGAGTACTCAACCAAGTC
ATTCTGAGAATAGTGTATGCGGCGACCGAGTTGCTCTTGCCCGGCGTCAATACGGGATAATACCGCGCCA
CATAGCAGAACTTTAAAAGTGCTCATCATTGGAAAACGTTCTTCGGGGCGAAAACTCTCAAGGATCTTAC
CGCTGTTGAGATCCAGTTCGATGTAACCCACTCGTGCACCCAACTGATCTTCAGCATCTTTTACTTTCAC
CAGCGTTTCTGGGTGAGCAAAAACAGGAAGGCAAAATGCCGCAAAAAAGGGAATAAGGGCGACACGGAAA
TGTTGAATACTCATACTCTTCCTTTTTCAATATTATTGAAGCATTTATCAGGGTTATTGTCTCATGAGCG
GATACATATTTGAATGTATTTAGAAAAATAAACAAATAGGGGTTCCGCGCACATTTCCCCGAAAAGTGCC
ACCTGACGTCTAAGAAACCATTATTATCATGACATTAACCTATAAAAATAGGCGTATCACGAGGCCCTTT
CGTCTCGCGCGTTTCGGTGATGACGGTGAAAACCTCTGACACATGCAGCTCCCGGAGACGGTCACAGCTT
GTCTGTAAGCGGATGCCGGGAGCAGACAAGCCCGTCAGGGCGCGTCAGCGGGTGTTGGCGGGTGTCGGGG
CTGGCTTAACTATGCGGCATCAGAGCAGATTGTACTGAGAGTGCACCATATGCGGTGTGAAATACCGCAC
AGATGCGTAAGGAGAAAATACCGCATCAGGCGCCATTCGCCATTCAGGCTGCGCAACTGTTGGGAAGGGC
GATCGGTGCGGGCCTCTTCGCTATTACGCCAGCTGGCGAAAGGGGGATGTGCTGCAAGGCGATTAAGTTG
GGTAACGCCAGGGTTTTCCCAGTCACGACGTT
Features (pLannotate 1.2.2; 18 found; start..end, strand, type, name):
     23..449     +  promoter       MT promoter: Drosophila metallothionein promoter
    467..520     +  sig_peptide    BiP signal sequence: Drosophila BiP signal sequence
    521..1954    +  CDS            Y2289_ARATH (fragment): Experimental evidence at protein level: Swiss-Prot protein existence level 1. From Arabidopsis thaliana (Mouse-ear cress).
   1985..2665    +  CDS            IGHG1 (fragment): IGHG1_HUMAN - Experimental evidence at protein level: Swiss-Prot protein existence level 1. Constant region of immunoglobulin heavy chains. Immunoglobulins, also known as antibodies, are membrane-bound or secreted glycoproteins produced by B lymphocytes. In the recognition phase of humoral immunity, the membrane-bound immunoglobulins serve as receptors which, upon binding of a specific antigen, trigger the clonal expansion and differentiation of B lymphocytes into immunoglobulins- secreting plasma cells. Secreted immunoglobulins mediate the effector phase of humoral immunity, which results in
   2684..2725    +  CDS            V5 tag: epitope tag from simian virus 5
   2825..2959    -  polyA_signal   SV40 poly(A) signal: SV40 polyadenylation signal
   2982..3066    -  CDS            large T antigen (fragment): large T antigen from SV40 (simian virus 40)
   3066..3090    +  misc_feature   MCS (fragment): pUC18/19 multiple cloning site
   3127..3143    -  protein_bind   lac operator: The lac repressor binds to the lac operator to inhibit transcription in E. coli. This inhibition can be relieved by adding lactose or isopropyl-β-D-thiogalactopyranoside (IPTG). lac repressor encoded by lacI
   3151..3181    -  promoter       lac promoter: promoter for the E. coli lac operon
   3196..3217    -  protein_bind   CAP binding site: CAP binding activates transcription in the presence of cAMP. E. coli catabolite activator protein
   3230..3322    -  CDS            lacI (fragment): lac repressor; lacI; The lac repressor binds to the lac operator to inhibit transcription in E. coli. This inhibition can be relieved by adding lactose or isopropyl-β-D-thiogalactopyranoside (IPTG).
   3505..4093    -  rep_origin     ori: high-copy-number ColE1/pMB1/pBR322/pUC origin of replication
   4264..5124    -  CDS            AmpR: β-lactamase; bla; confers resistance to ampicillin, carbenicillin, and related antibiotics
   5125..5229    -  promoter       AmpR promoter: bla
   5324..5359    +  CDS            rop (fragment): Rop protein, which maintains plasmids at low copy number; rop
   5461..5560    +  misc_feature   bom (fragment): basis of mobility region from pBR322
   5566..21      -  CDS            lacZα (fragment) (across the origin): LacZα fragment of β-galactosidase; lacZ fragment
