[The description below was written by a language model from this plasmid's Addgene catalogue record and pLannotate feature annotations shown in this document.]
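Description:
AT2G28960 M12_pECIA2 is an insect-cell expression plasmid built on the pECIA2 backbone and designed for secreted protein production in Drosophila cell culture. It is propagated in E. coli as a high-copy plasmid through a ColE1/pUC-type origin and selected with ampicillin via the β-lactamase gene. The remaining bacterial elements picked up in the feature table (lac promoter and operator, and fragments of lacZα, lacI, rop and bom) are vestiges of the cloning-vector ancestry rather than functional parts of the payload.

The expression cassette is driven by the Drosophila metallothionein promoter, so transcription is switched on by adding copper sulfate. Downstream, a Drosophila BiP signal sequence directs the product into the secretory pathway. It is fused in frame to the extracellular domain of the Arabidopsis thaliana leucine-rich repeat receptor kinase encoded by AT2G28960, which was inserted by ligation-independent cloning. The ectodomain is followed by a human IgG1 Fc fragment, a V5 epitope tag and, according to the catalogue record, a hexahistidine tag. The hexahistidine tag is not separately annotated in the feature table. An SV40 polyadenylation signal is annotated downstream of the cassette, though on the opposite strand. The Fc portion would be expected to dimerise the secreted protein and allow its capture, while V5 and His tags are commonly used for detection and purification.

The record designates this plasmid as the bait vector, to be used with the matching prey construct in pECIA14. The pair belongs to a collection made to map extracellular-domain interactions among Arabidopsis LRR receptor kinases.
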