Addgene plasmid #114950: AT2G28960 M12_pECIA2
Purpose: Bait vector AT2G28960 M12_pECIA2 should be used with prey vector AT2G28960 M12_pECIA14.
Depositing lab: Youssef Belkhadir. Depositing organization: Gregor Mendel Institute of Molecular Plant Biology. Publication: An extracellular network of Arabidopsis leucine-rich repeat receptor kinases. Smakowska-Luzan E, Mott GA, Parys K, Stegmann M, Howton TC, Layeghifard M, Neuhold J, Lehner A, Kong J, Grunwald K, Weinberger N, Satbhai SB, Mayer D, Busch W, Madalinski M, Stolt-Bergner P, Provart NJ, Mukhtar MS, Zipfel C, Desveaux D, Guttman DS, Belkhadir Y. Nature. 2018 Jan 18;553(7688):342-346. doi: 10.1038/nature25184. Epub 2018 Jan 10. PubMed 29320478.
Backbone
  Vector backbone: pECIA2
  Backbone manufacturer: Chris Garcia (Addgene plasmid # 47032)
  Vector type: Insect Expression
Growth in bacteria
  Bacterial resistance: Ampicillin, 100 μg/mL
  Growth temperature: 37°C
  Growth strain: DH5alpha
  Copy number: High Copy
Gene/Insert
  Gene/Insert name: AT2G28960
  Species: A. thaliana (mustard weed)
  Entrez Gene: AT2G28960 (a.k.a. AT2G28960, T9I4.4, T9I4_4)
  Promoter: Metallothionein (Copper-Inducible)
  Tag / fusion protein: Fc, V5 and hexahistidine tags (C terminal on backbone)
  Cloning method: Ligation Independent Cloning
Terms and licenses: Academic/Nonprofit Terms; Industry Terms: Not Available to Industry
Depositor comments: Plasmid for secreted expression in Drosophila cell culture by induction via CuSO4. Insert is an extracellular domain of indicated LRR-RK, C-terminally tagged with Fc, V5 and hexahistidine tags. Insert Protein Sequence: QRGFISLDCGLPVNESPYTDPRTGLTFSSDADFILSGLRGEAGDDNTYIYRQYKDLRYFPDGIRNCYNLKVEQGINYLIRAGFGYGNYDGLNVYPKFDLHVGPNMWIAVDLEFGKDREIIYMTTSNLLQICLVKTGSTIPMISTLELRPLRNDSYLTQFGPLDLIYRRAYSSNSTGFIRYPDDIFDRKWDRYNEFETDVNTTLNVRSSSPFQVPEAVSRMGITPENASLPLRFYVSLDDDSDKVNVYFHFAEIQALRGNETREFDIELEEDIIQSAYSPTMLQSDTKYNLSPHKCSSGLCYLKLVRTPRSTLPPLISAIEAFKVVDFPYAETNPNDVAAMKDIEAFYGLKMISWQGDPCVPELLKWEDLKCSYTNKSTPPRIISLDLSSRGLKGVIAPAFQNLTELRKLDLSNNSFTGGVPEFLASMKSLSIINLNWNDLTGPLPKLLLDREKNGLKLTIQGNPKLCNDASCKNNNNQ
How to cite: AT2G28960 M12_pECIA2 was a gift from Youssef Belkhadir (Addgene plasmid # 114950 ; http://n2t.net/addgene:114950 ; RRID:Addgene_114950)
